>Addgene plasmid #82543 | pCAG-Venus-MDGA1 | depositor full sequence | sequence record 156675 | pCAG-Venus-MDGA1 sequence 7951 bps
GTCGACATTGATTATTGACTAGTTATTAATAGTAATCAATTACGGGGTCATTAGTTCATAGCCCATATAT
GGAGTTCCGCGTTACATAACTTACGGTAAATGGCCCGCCTGGCTGACCGCCCAACGACCCCCGCCCATTG
ACGTCAATAATGACGTATGTTCCCATAGTAACGCCAATAGGGACTTTCCATTGACGTCAATGGGTGGACT
ATTTACGGTAAACTGCCCACTTGGCAGTACATCAAGTGTATCATATGCCAAGTACGCCCCCTATTGACGT
CAATGACGGTAAATGGCCCGCCTGGCATTATGCCCAGTACATGACCTTATGGGACTTTCCTACTTGGCAG
TACATCTACGTATTAGTCATCGCTATTACCATGGGTCGAGGTGAGCCCCACGTTCTGCTTCACTCTCCCC
ATCTCCCCCCCCTCCCCACCCCCAATTTTGTATTTATTTATTTTTTAATTATTTTGTGCAGCGATGGGGG
CGGGGGGGGGGGGGGCGCGCGCCAGGCGGGGCGGGGCGGGGCGAGGGGCGGGGCGGGGCGAGGCGGAGAG
GTGCGGCGGCAGCCAATCAGAGCGGCGCGCTCCGAAAGTTTCCTTTTATGGCGAGGCGGCGGCGGCGGCG
GCCCTATAAAAAGCGAAGCGCGCGGCGGGCGGGAGTCGCTGCGTTGCCTTCGCCCCGTGCCCCGCTCCGC
GCCGCCTCGCGCCGCCCGCCCCGGCTCTGACTGACCGCGTTACTCCCACAGGTGAGCGGGCGGGACGGCC
CTTCTCCTCCGGGCTGTAATTAGCGCTTGGTTTAATGACGGCTCGTTTCTTTTCTGTGGCTGCGTGAAAG
CCTTAAAGGGCTCCGGGAGGGCCCTTTGTGCGGGGGGGAGCGGCTCGGGGGGTGCGTGCGTGTGTGTGTG
CGTGGGGAGCGCCGCGTGCGGCCCGCGCTGCCCGGCGGCTGTGAGCGCTGCGGGCGCGGCGCGGGGCTTT
GTGCGCTCCGCGTGTGCGCGAGGGGAGCGCGGCCGGGGGCGGTGCCCCGCGGTGCGGGGGGGCTGCGAGG
GGAACAAAGGCTGCGTGCGGGGTGTGTGCGTGGGGGGGTGAGCAGGGGGTGTGGGCGCGGCGGTCGGGCT
GTAACCCCCCCCTGCACCCCCCTCCCCGAGTTGCTGAGCACGGCCCGGCTTCGGGTGCGGGGCTCCGTGC
GGGGCGTGGCGCGGGGCTCGCCGTGCCGGGCGGGGGGTGGCGGCAGGTGGGGGTGCCGGGCGGGGCGGGG
CCGCCTCGGGCCGGGGAGGGCTCGGGGGAGGGGCGCGGCGGCCCCGGAGCGCCGGCGGCTGTCGAGGCGC
GGCGAGCCGCAGCCATTGCCTTTTATGGTAATCGTGCGAGAGGGCGCAGGGACTTCCTTTGTCCCAAATC
TGGCGGAGCCGAAATCTGGGAGGCGCCGCCGCACCCCCTCTAGCGGGCGCGGGCGAAGCGGTGCGGCGCC
GGCAGGAAGGAAATGGGCGGGGAGGGCCTTCGTGCGTCGCCGCGCCGCCGTCCCCTTCTCCATCTCCAGC
CTCGGGGCTGCCGCAGGGGGACGGCTGCCTTCGGGGGGGACGGGGCAGGGCGGGGTTCGGCTTCTGGCGT
GTGACCGGCGGCTCTAGAGCCTCTGCTAACCATGTTCATGCCTTCTTCTTTTTCCTACAGCTCCTGGGCA
ACGTGCTGGTTATTGTGCTGTCTCATCATTTTGGCAAAGAATTCCGCCACCATGGATTTCCTGCTGCTCG
GTCTCTGTCTATACTGGCTGCTGAGGAGGCCCTCGGGGGTGGTCTTGTGTCTGCTGGGGGCCTGCTTTCA
GATGCTGCCCGCCGCTAGCATGGTGAGCAAGGGCGAGGAGCTGTTCACCGGGGTGGTGCCCATCCTGGTC
GAGCTGGACGGCGACGTAAACGGCCACAAGTTCAGCGTGTCCGGCGAGGGCGAGGGCGATGCCACCTACG
GCAAGCTGACCCTGAAGCTGATCTGCACCACCGGCAAGCTGCCCGTGCCCTGGCCCACCCTCGTGACCAC
CCTGGGCTACGGCCTGCAGTGCTTCGCCCGCTACCCCGACCACATGAAGCAGCACGACTTCTTCAAGTCC
GCCATGCCCGAAGGCTACGTCCAGGAGCGCACCATCTTCTTCAAGGACGACGGCAACTACAAGACCCGCG
CCGAGGTGAAGTTCGAGGGCGACACCCTGGTGAACCGCATCGAGCTGAAGGGCATCGACTTCAAGGAGGA
CGGCAACATCCTGGGGCACAAGCTGGAGTACAACTACAACAGCCACAACGTCTATATCACCGCCGACAAG
CAGAAGAACGGCATCAAGGCCAACTTCAAGATCCGCCACAACATCGAGGACGGCGGCGTGCAGCTCGCCG
ACCACTACCAGCAGAACACCCCCATCGGCGACGGCCCCGTGCTGCTGCCCGACAACCACTACCTGAGCTA
CCAGTCCGCCCTGAGCAAAGACCCCAACGAGAAGCGCGATCACATGGTCCTGCTGGAGTTCGTGACCGCC
GCCGGGATCACTCTCGGCATGGACGAGCTGTACAAGGGCTCGGGCTCGGGCACCGGTCACTGCCGGGGAC
AAGGAGTCTACGCTCCAGCCCAGGCGCAGATCGTGCATGCGGGCCAGGCATGTGTGGTGAAAGAGGACAA
TATCAGCGAGCGTGTCTACACCATCCGGGAGGGGGACACCCTCATGCTGCAGTGCCTTGTAACAGGGCAC
CCTCGACCCCAGGTACGGTGGACCAAGACGGCAGGTAGCGCCTCGGACAAGTTCCAGGAGACATCGGTGT
TCAACGAGACGCTGCGCATCGAGCGTATTGCACGCACGCAGGGCGGCCGCTACTACTGCAAGGCTGAGAA
CGGCGTGGGGGTGCCGGCCATCAAGTCCATCCGCGTGGACGTGCAGTACCTGGATGAGCCAATGCTGACG
GTGCACCAGACGGTGAGCGATGTGCGAGGCAACTTCTACCAGGAGAAGACGGTGTTCCTGCGCTGTACTG
TCAACTCCAACCCGCCTGCCCGCTTCATCTGGAAGCGGGGTTCCGATACCCTATCCCACAGCCAGGACAA
TGGGGTTGACATCTATGAGCCCCTCTACACTCAGGGGGAGACCAAGGTCCTGAAGCTGAAGAACCTGCGG
CCCCAGGACTATGCCAGCTACACCTGCCAGGTGTCTGTGCGTAACGTGTGCGGCATCCCAGACAAGGCCA
TCACCTTCCGGCTCACCAACACCACGGCACCACCAGCCCTGAAGCTGTCTGTGAACGAAACTCTGGTGGT
GAACCCTGGGGAGAATGTGACGGTGCAGTGTCTGCTGACAGGCGGTGATCCCCTCCCCCAGCTGCAGTGG
TCCCATGGGCCTGGCCCACTGCCCCTGGGTGCTCTGGCCCAGGGTGGCACCCTCAGCATCCCTTCAGTGC
AGGCCCGGGACTCTGGCTACTACAACTGCACAGCCACCAACAATGTGGGCAACCCTGCCAAGAAGACTGT
CAACCTGCTGGTGCGATCCATGAAGAACGCTACATTCCAGATCACTCCTGACGTGATCAAAGAGAGTGAG
AACATCCAGCTGGGCCAGGACCTGAAGCTATCGTGCCACGTGGATGCAGTGCCCCAGGAGAAGGTGACCT
ACCAGTGGTTCAAGAATGGCAAGCCGGCACGCATGTCCAAGCGGCTGCTGGTGACCCGCAATGATCCTGA
GCTGCCCGCAGTCACCAGCAGCCTAGAGCTCATTGACCTGCACTTCAGTGACTATGGCACCTACCTGTGC
ATGGCTTCTTTCCCAGGGGCACCCGTGCCCGACCTCAGCGTCGAGGTCAACATCTCCTCTGAGACAGTGC
CGCCCACCATCAGTGTGCCCAAGGGTAGGGCCGTGGTGACCGTGCGCGAGGGATCGCCTGCCGAGCTGCA
ATGCGAGGTGCGGGGCAAGCCGCGGCCGCCAGTGCTCTGGTCCCGCGTGGACAAGGAGGCTGCACTGCTG
CCCTCGGGGCTGCCCCTGGAGGAGACTCCGGACGGGAAGCTGCGGCTGGAGCGAGTGAGCCGAGACATGA
GCGGGACCTACCGCTGCCAGACGGCCCGCTATAATGGCTTCAACGTGCGCCCCCGTGAGGCCCAGGTGCA
GCTGAACGTGCAGTTCCCGCCGGAGGTGGAGCCCAGTTCCCAGGACGTGCGCCAGGCGCTGGGCCGGCCC
GTGCTCCTGCGCTGCTCGCTGCTGCGAGGCAGCCCCCAGCGCATCGCCTCGGCTGTGTGGCGTTTCAAAG
GGCAGCTGCTGCCGCCGCCGCCTGTTGTTCCCGCCGCCGCCGAGGCGCCGGATCACGCGGAGCTGCGCCT
CGACGCCGTAACTCGCGACAGCAGCGGCAGCTACGAGTGCAGCGTCTCCAACGATGTGGGCTCGGCTGCC
TGCCTCTTCCAGGTCTCCGCCAAAGCCTACAGCCCGGAGTTTTACTTCGACACCCCCAACCCCACCCGCA
GCCACAAGCTGTCCAAGAACTACTCCTACGTGCTGCAGTGGACTCAGAGGGAGCCCGACGCTGTCGACCC
TGTGCTCAACTACAGACTCAGCATCCGCCAGTTGAACCAGCACAATGCGGTGGTCAAGGCCATCCCGGTC
CGGCGTGTGGAGAAGGGGCAGCTGCTGGAGTACATCCTGACCGATCTCCGTGTGCCCCACAGCTATGAGG
TCCGCCTCACACCCTATACCACCTTCGGGGCTGGTGACATGGCCTCCCGCATCATCCACTACACAGAGCC
CATCAACTCTCCGAACCTTTCAGACAACACCTGCCACTTTGAGGATGAGAAGATCTGTGGCTATACCCAG
GACCTGACAGACAACTTTGACTGGACGCGGCAGAATGCCCTCACCCAGAACCCCAAACGCTCCCCCAACA
CTGGTCCCCCCACCGACATAAGTGGCACCCCTGAGGGCTACTACATGTTCATCGAGACATCGAGGCCTCG
GGAGCTGGGGGACCGTGCAAGGTTAGTGAGTCCCCTCTACAATGCCAGCGCCAAGTTCTACTGTGTCTCC
TTCTTCTACCACATGTACGGGAAACACATCGGCTCCCTCAACCTCCTGGTGCGGTCCCGGAACAAAGGGG
CTCTGGACACGCACGCCTGGTCTCTCAGTGGCAATAAGGGCAATGTGTGGCAGCAGGCCCATGTGCCCAT
CAGCCCCAGTGGGCCCTTCCAGATTATTTTTGAGGGGGTTCGAGGCCCGGGCTACCTGGGGGATATTGCC
ATAGATGACGTCACACTGAAGAAGGGGGAGTGTCCCCGGAAGCAGACGGATCCCAATAAAGTGGTGGTGA
TGCCGGGCAGTGGAGCCCCCTGCCAGTCCAGCCCACAGCTGTGGGGGCCCATGGCCATCTTCCTCTTGGC
GTTGCAGAGATGAGGCGCGCCCCTGCAGGGAATTCGATATCAAGCAAGCTTGGCGTAATCATGGTCATAG
CTGTTTCCTGTGTGAAATTGTTATCCGCTCACAATTCCACACAACATACGAGCCGGAAGCATAAAGTGTA
AAGCCTGGGGTGCCTAATGAGTGAGCTAACTCACATTAATTGCGTTGCGCTCACTGCCCGCTTTCCAGTC
GGGAAACCTGTCGTGCCAGCGGATCCGCATCTCAATTAGTCAGCAACCATAGTCCCGCCCCTAACTCCGC
CCATCCCGCCCCTAACTCCGCCCAGTTCCGCCCATTCTCCGCCCCATGGCTGACTAATTTTTTTTATTTA
TGCAGAGGCCGAGGCCGCCTCGGCCTCTGAGCTATTCCAGAAGTAGTGAGGAGGCTTTTTTGGAGGCCTA
GGCTTTTGCAAAAAGCTAACTTGTTTATTGCAGCTTATAATGGTTACAAATAAAGCAATAGCATCACAAA
TTTCACAAATAAAGCATTTTTTTCACTGCATTCTAGTTGTGGTTTGTCCAAACTCATCAATGTATCTTAT
CATGTCTGGATCCGCTGCATTAATGAATCGGCCAACGCGCGGGGAGAGGCGGTTTGCGTATTGGGCGCTC
TTCCGCTTCCTCGCTCACTGACTCGCTGCGCTCGGTCGTTCGGCTGCGGCGAGCGGTATCAGCTCACTCA
AAGGCGGTAATACGGTTATCCACAGAATCAGGGGATAACGCAGGAAAGAACATGTGAGCAAAAGGCCAGC
AAAAGGCCAGGAACCGTAAAAAGGCCGCGTTGCTGGCGTTTTTCCATAGGCTCCGCCCCCCTGACGAGCA
TCACAAAAATCGACGCTCAAGTCAGAGGTGGCGAAACCCGACAGGACTATAAAGATACCAGGCGTTTCCC
CCTGGAAGCTCCCTCGTGCGCTCTCCTGTTCCGACCCTGCCGCTTACCGGATACCTGTCCGCCTTTCTCC
CTTCGGGAAGCGTGGCGCTTTCTCAATGCTCACGCTGTAGGTATCTCAGTTCGGTGTAGGTCGTTCGCTC
CAAGCTGGGCTGTGTGCACGAACCCCCCGTTCAGCCCGACCGCTGCGCCTTATCCGGTAACTATCGTCTT
GAGTCCAACCCGGTAAGACACGACTTATCGCCACTGGCAGCAGCCACTGGTAACAGGATTAGCAGAGCGA
GGTATGTAGGCGGTGCTACAGAGTTCTTGAAGTGGTGGCCTAACTACGGCTACACTAGAAGGACAGTATT
TGGTATCTGCGCTCTGCTGAAGCCAGTTACCTTCGGAAAAAGAGTTGGTAGCTCTTGATCCGGCAAACAA
ACCACCGCTGGTAGCGGTGGTTTTTTTGTTTGCAAGCAGCAGATTACGCGCAGAAAAAAAGGATCTCAAG
AAGATCCTTTGATCTTTTCTACGGGGTCTGACGCTCAGTGGAACGAAAACTCACGTTAAGGGATTTTGGT
CATGAGATTATCAAAAAGGATCTTCACCTAGATCCTTTTAAATTAAAAATGAAGTTTTAAATCAATCTAA
AGTATATATGAGTAAACTTGGTCTGACAGTTACCAATGCTTAATCAGTGAGGCACCTATCTCAGCGATCT
GTCTATTTCGTTCATCCATAGTTGCCTGACTCCCCGTCGTGTAGATAACTACGATACGGGAGGGCTTACC
ATCTGGCCCCAGTGCTGCAATGATACCGCGAGACCCACGCTCACCGGCTCCAGATTTATCAGCAATAAAC
CAGCCAGCCGGAAGGGCCGAGCGCAGAAGTGGTCCTGCAACTTTATCCGCCTCCATCCAGTCTATTAATT
GTTGCCGGGAAGCTAGAGTAAGTAGTTCGCCAGTTAATAGTTTGCGCAACGTTGTTGCCATTGCTACAGG
CATCGTGGTGTCACGCTCGTCGTTTGGTATGGCTTCATTCAGCTCCGGTTCCCAACGATCAAGGCGAGTT
ACATGATCCCCCATGTTGTGCAAAAAAGCGGTTAGCTCCTTCGGTCCTCCGATCGTTGTCAGAAGTAAGT
TGGCCGCAGTGTTATCACTCATGGTTATGGCAGCACTGCATAATTCTCTTACTGTCATGCCATCCGTAAG
ATGCTTTTCTGTGACTGGTGAGTACTCAACCAAGTCATTCTGAGAATAGTGTATGCGGCGACCGAGTTGC
TCTTGCCCGGCGTCAATACGGGATAATACCGCGCCACATAGCAGAACTTTAAAAGTGCTCATCATTGGAA
AACGTTCTTCGGGGCGAAAACTCTCAAGGATCTTACCGCTGTTGAGATCCAGTTCGATGTAACCCACTCG
TGCACCCAACTGATCTTCAGCATCTTTTACTTTCACCAGCGTTTCTGGGTGAGCAAAAACAGGAAGGCAA
AATGCCGCAAAAAAGGGAATAAGGGCGACACGGAAATGTTGAATACTCATACTCTTCCTTTTTCAATATT
ATTGAAGCATTTATCAGGGTTATTGTCTCATGAGCGGATACATATTTGAATGTATTTAGAAAAATAAACA
AATAGGGGTTCCGCGCACATTTCCCCGAAAAGTGCCACCTG
Features (pLannotate 1.2.2; 19 found; start..end, strand, type, name):
      4..383     +  enhancer       CMV enhancer: human cytomegalovirus immediate early enhancer
    386..661     +  promoter       chicken β-actin promoter: No description available
    662..1670    +  intron         chimeric intron: chimera between introns from chicken β-actin and rabbit β-globin
   1668..1724    +  CDS            HBB (fragment): HBB_LEPEU - Experimental evidence at protein level: Swiss-Prot protein existence level 1. Involved in oxygen transport from the lung to the various peripheral tissues. From Lepus europaeus (European hare).
   1732..1836    +  CDS            LRRTM1 (fragment): LRRT1_HUMAN - Experimental evidence at transcript level: Swiss-Prot protein existence level 2. Exhibits strong synaptogenic activity, restricted to excitatory presynaptic differentiation, acting at both pre- and postsynaptic level. From Homo sapiens (Human).
   1840..2556    +  CDS            Venus: Venus is a basic (constitutively fluorescent) yellow fluorescent protein published in 2002, derived from Aequorea victoria. It is reported to be a rapidly-maturing weak dimer with moderate acid sensitivity.
   2578..5400    +  CDS            MDGA1: MDGA1_HUMAN - Also known as MAMDC3. Experimental evidence at protein level: Swiss-Prot protein existence level 1. Required for radial migration of cortical neurons in the superficial layer of the neocortex (By similarity). Plays a role in the formation or maintenance of inhibitory synapses. May function by inhibiting the activity of NLGN2. From Homo sapiens (Human).
   5419..5435    +  misc_feature   MCS (fragment): pBluescript multiple cloning site
   5478..5494    -  protein_bind   lac operator: The lac repressor binds to the lac operator to inhibit transcription in E. coli. This inhibition can be relieved by adding lactose or isopropyl-β-D-thiogalactopyranoside (IPTG). lac repressor encoded by lacI
   5502..5532    -  promoter       lac promoter: promoter for the E. coli lac operon
   5547..5568    -  protein_bind   CAP binding site: CAP binding activates transcription in the presence of cAMP. E. coli catabolite activator protein
   5581..5620    -  CDS            lacI (fragment): lac repressor; lacI; The lac repressor binds to the lac operator to inhibit transcription in E. coli. This inhibition can be relieved by adding lactose or isopropyl-β-D-thiogalactopyranoside (IPTG).
   5627..5649    +  promoter       SV40 promoter (fragment): SV40 enhancer and early promoter
   5673..5808    +  rep_origin     SV40 ori: SV40 origin of replication
   5828..5962    +  polyA_signal   SV40 poly(A) signal: SV40 polyadenylation signal
   5964..6018    -  CDS            lacI (fragment): lac repressor; lacI; The lac repressor binds to the lac operator to inhibit transcription in E. coli. This inhibition can be relieved by adding lactose or isopropyl-β-D-thiogalactopyranoside (IPTG).
   6201..6789    -  rep_origin     ori: high-copy-number ColE1/pMB1/pBR322/pUC origin of replication
   6960..7820    -  CDS            AmpR: β-lactamase; bla; confers resistance to ampicillin, carbenicillin, and related antibiotics
   7821..7925    -  promoter       AmpR promoter: bla
