[The description below was written by a language model from this plasmid's Addgene catalogue record and pLannotate feature annotations shown in this document.]
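Description:
pCAG-Venus-MDGA1 is a 7,951 bp mammalian expression plasmid built on the pCAG backbone and intended for overexpressing a fluorescently tagged form of human MDGA1 in neurons. It is maintained in E. coli as a high-copy plasmid through a ColE1/pUC-type origin and is selected with ampicillin via the β-lactamase gene and its native promoter. Remnants of a pBluescript-type cloning region (a multiple cloning site fragment, lac promoter, operator and CAP site) are also annotated. They are backbone carry-over with no role in mammalian expression.

Expression is driven by the composite CAG promoter, which consists of the CMV immediate-early enhancer, the chicken β-actin promoter and a chimeric chicken β-actin/rabbit β-globin intron. This arrangement gives strong constitutive transcription in many mammalian cell types, including neurons. The open reading frame begins with a short fragment matching human LRRTM1, followed by Venus, a rapidly maturing yellow fluorescent protein, and then the MDGA1 coding sequence. The position of the LRRTM1 fragment suggests that it supplies a signal peptide, so that Venus sits at the N-terminus of the mature, secretory-pathway-targeted protein, but the record does not state this. An SV40 origin and SV40 poly(A) signal lie downstream of the insert, and no other polyadenylation signal is annotated.

MDGA1 is annotated as a protein involved in the formation or maintenance of inhibitory synapses, possibly by inhibiting neuroligin-2. The construct comes from a proteomic study of synaptic clefts and can be used to visualise MDGA1 localisation or to examine the effects of its overexpression in transfected neurons. The catalogue's insert size (4,192 bp) exceeds the difference between its total and backbone sizes, a discrepancy the record leaves unexplained.
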