Addgene plasmid #82543: pCAG-Venus-MDGA1
Purpose: Overexpression vector for Venus-MDGA1 in neurons
Depositing lab: Alice Ting. Publication: Proteomic Analysis of Unbounded Cellular Compartments: Synaptic Clefts. Loh KH, Stawski PS, Draycott AS, Udeshi ND, Lehrman EK, Wilton DK, Svinkina T, Deerinck TJ, Ellisman MH, Stevens B, Carr SA, Ting AY. Cell. 2016 Aug 25;166(5):1295-1307.e21. doi: 10.1016/j.cell.2016.07.041. PubMed 27565350.
Backbone
  Vector backbone: pCAG
  Backbone size w/o insert (bp): 5125
  Total vector size (bp): 7951
  Vector type: Mammalian Expression
Growth in bacteria
  Bacterial resistance: Ampicillin, 100 μg/mL
  Growth temperature: 37°C
  Growth strain: DH5alpha
  Copy number: High Copy
Gene/Insert
  Gene/Insert name: MDGA1
  Species: H. sapiens (human)
  Insert size (bp): 4192
  Entrez Gene: MDGA1 (a.k.a. GPIM, MAMDC3)
  Promoter: chicken beta actin
  Tag / fusion protein: Venus fluorescent protein (N terminal on insert)
  Cloning method: Gibson Cloning
  Sequencing primers: 5′ CGCCGCCGTCCCCTTCTCCATCTC; 3′ CACAGGAAACAGCTATGACCATGATTAC
Terms and licenses: Academic/Nonprofit Terms; Industry Terms: Not Available to Industry
How to cite: pCAG-Venus-MDGA1 was a gift from Alice Ting (Addgene plasmid # 82543 ; http://n2t.net/addgene:82543 ; RRID:Addgene_82543)
