>Addgene plasmid #82543 | pCAG-Venus-MDGA1 | addgene partial sequence | sequence record 160240 | EXFP-R 5'-GTCTTGTAGTTGCCGTCGTC-3'
GCGCTCCTGGACGTAGCCTTCGGGCATGGCGGACTTGAAGAAGTCGTGCTGCTTCATGTGGTCGGGGTAG
CGGGCGAAGCACTGCAGGCCGTAGCCCAGGGTGGTCACGAGGGTGGGCCAGGGCACGGGCAGCTTGCCGG
TGGTGCAGATCAGCTTCAGGGTCAGCTTGCCGTAGGTGGCATCGCCCTCGCCCTCGCCGGACACGCTGAA
CTTGTGGCCGTTTACGTCGCCGTCCAGCTCGACCAGGATGGGCACCACCCCGGTGAACAGCTCCTCGCCC
TTGCTCACCATGCTAGCGGCGGGCAGCATCTGAAAGCAGGCCCCCAGCAGACACAAGACCACCCCCGAGG
GCCTCCTCAGCAGCCAGTATAGACAGAGACCGAGCAGCAGGAAATCCATGGTGGCGGAATTCTTTGCCAA
AATGATGAGACAGCACAATAACCAGCACGTTGCCCAGGAGCTGTAGGAAAAAGAAGAAGGCATGAACATG
GTTAGCAGAGGCTCTAGAGCCGCCGGTCACACGCCAGAAGCCGAACCCCGCCCTGCCCCGTCCCCCCCGA
AGGCAGCCGTCCCCCCGCGGACAGCCCCGAGGCTGGAGAGGGAGAAGGGGACGGCGGCGCGGCGACGCAC
GAAGGCCCTCCCCGCCCATTTCCTTCCTGCCGGC
