>Addgene plasmid #82543 | pCAG-Venus-MDGA1 | addgene partial sequence | sequence record 160242 | EGFP-C 5'-CATGGTCCTGCTGGAGTTCGTG-3'
TGGACGAGCTGTACAAGGGCTCGGGCTCGGGCACCGGTCACTGCCGGGGACAAGGAGTCTACGCTCCAGC
CCAGGCGCAGATCGTGCATGCGGGCCAGGCATGTGTGGTGAAAGAGGACAATATCAGCGAGCGTGTCTAC
ACCATCCGGGAGGGGGACACCCTCATGCTGCAGTGCCTTGTAACAGGGCACCCTCGACCCCAGGTACGGT
GGACCAAGACGGCAGGTAGCGCCTCGGACAAGTTCCAGGAGACATCGGTGTTCAACGAGACGCTGCGCAT
CGAGCGTATTGCACGCACGCAGGGCGGCCGCTACTACTGCAAGGCTGAGAACGGCGTGGGGGTGCCGGCC
ATCAAGTCCATCCGCGTGGACGTGCAGTACCTGGATGAGCCAATGCTGACGGTGCACCAGACGGTGAGCG
ATGTGCGAGGCAACTTCTACCAGGAGAAGACGGTGTTCCTGCGCTGTACTGTCAACTCCAACCCGCCTGC
CCGCTTCATCTGGAAGCGGGGTTCCGATACCCTATCCCACAGCCAGGACAATGGGGTTGACATCTATGAG
CCCCTCTACACTCAGGGGGAGACCAAGGTCCTGAAGCTGAAGAACCTGCGGCCCCAGGACTATGCCAGCT
ACACCTGCCAGGTGTCTGTGCGTAACGTGTGCGGCATCCCAGACAAGGCCATCACCTTCCGGCTCACCAA
CACCACGGCACCACCAGCCCTGAAGCTGTCTGTGAACGAAACTCTGGTGGTGAACCCTGGGGAGAATGTG
ACGGTGCAGTGTCTGCTGACAGGCGGTGATCCCCTCCCCCAGCTGCAGTGGTCCCATGGGCCTGGCCCAC
TGCCCCTGGGTGCTCTGGCCCAGGGTGGCACCCTCAGCATCCCTTCAGTGCAGGCCCGGGACTCTGGCTA
CTACAACTGCACAGCCACCAACAA
